>Addgene plasmid #200194 | Halo-Sox13 | addgene full sequence | sequence record 405715 | Addgene NGS Result
AGTTGTGGTTTGTCCAAACTCATCAATGTATCTTATCATGTCTGGAATTGACTCAAATGATGTCAATTAG
TCTATCAGAAGCTCATCTGGTCTCCCTTCCGGGGGACAAGACATCCCTGTTTAATATTTAAACAGCAGTG
TTCCCAAACTGGGTTCTTATATCCCTTGCTCTGGTCAACCAGGTTGCAGGGTTTCCTGTCCTCACAGGAA
CGAAGTCCCTAAAGAAACAGTGGCAGCCAGGTTTAGCCCCGGAATTGACTGGATTCCTTTTTTAGGGCCC
ATTGGTATGGCTTTTTCCCCGTATCCCCCCAGGTGTCTGCAGGCTCAAAGAGCAGCGAGAAGCGTTCAGA
GGAAAGCGATCCCGTGCCACCTTCCCCGTGCCCGGGCTGTCCCCGCACGCTGCCGGCTCGGGGATGCGGG
GGGAGCGCCGGACCGGAGCGGAGCCCCGGGCGGCTCGCTGCTGCCCCCTAGCGGGGGAGGGACGTAATTA
CATCCCTGGGGGCTTTGGGGGGGGGCTGTCCCTGATATCTATAACAAGAAAATATATATATAATAAGTTA
TCACGTAAGTAGAACATGAAATAACAATATAATTATCGTATGAGTTAAATCTTAAAAGTCACGTAAAAGA
TAATCATGCGTCATTTTGACTCACGCGGTCGTTATAGTTCAAAATCAGTGACACTTACCGCATTGACAAG
CACGCCTCACGGGAGCTCCAAGCGGCGACTGAGATGTCCTAAATGCACAGCGACGGATTCGCGCTATTTA
GAAAGAGAGAGCAATATTTCAAGAATGCATGCGTCAATTTTACGCAGACTATCTTTCTAGGGTTAATCTA
GCTGCATCAGGATCATATCGTCGGGTCTTTTTTCCGGCTCAGTCATCGCCCAAGCTGGCGCTATCTGGGC
ATCGGGGAGGAAGAAGCCCGTGCCTTTTCCCGCGAGGTTGAAGCGGCATGGAAAGAGTTTGCCGAGGATG
ACTGCTGCTGCATTGACGTTGAGCGAAAACGCACGTTTACCATGATGATTCGGGAAGGTGTGGCCATGCA
CGCCTTTAACGGTGAACTGTTCGTTCAGGCCACCTGGGATACCAGTTCGTCGCGGCTTTTCCGGACACAG
TTCCGGATGGTCAGCCCGAAGCGCATCAGCAACCCGAACAATACCGGCGACAGCCGGAACTGCCGTGCCG
GTGTGCAGATTAATGACAGCGGTGCGGCGCTGGGATATTACGTCAGCGAGGACGGGTATCCTGGCTGGAT
GCCGCAGAAATGGACATGGATACCCCGTGAGTTACCCGGCGGGCGCGCTTGGCGTAATCATGGTCATAGC
TGTTTCCTGTGTGAAATTGTTATCCGCTCACAATTCCACACAACATACGAGCCGGAAGCATAAAGTGTAA
AGCCTGGGGTGCCTAATGAGTGAGCTAACTCACATTAATTGCGTTGCGCTCACTGCCCGCTTTCCAGTCG
GGAAACCTGTCGTGCCAGCTGCATTAATGAATCGGCCAACGCGCGGGGAGAGGCGGTTTGCGTATTGGGC
GCTCTTCCGCTTCCTCGCTCACTGACTCGCTGCGCTCGGTCGTTCGGCTGCGGCGAGCGGTATCAGCTCA
CTCAAAGGCGGTAATACGGTTATCCACAGAATCAGGGGATAACGCAGGAAAGAACATGTGAGCAAAAGGC
CAGCAAAAGGCCAGGAACCGTAAAAAGGCCGCGTTGCTGGCGTTTTTCCATAGGCTCCGCCCCCCTGACG
AGCATCACAAAAATCGACGCTCAAGTCAGAGGTGGCGAAACCCGACAGGACTATAAAGATACCAGGCGTT
TCCCCCTGGAAGCTCCCTCGTGCGCTCTCCTGTTCCGACCCTGCCGCTTACCGGATACCTGTCCGCCTTT
CTCCCTTCGGGAAGCGTGGCGCTTTCTCATAGCTCACGCTGTAGGTATCTCAGTTCGGTGTAGGTCGTTC
GCTCCAAGCTGGGCTGTGTGCACGAACCCCCCGTTCAGCCCGACCGCTGCGCCTTATCCGGTAACTATCG
TCTTGAGTCCAACCCGGTAAGACACGACTTATCGCCACTGGCAGCAGCCACTGGTAACAGGATTAGCAGA
GCGAGGTATGTAGGCGGTGCTACAGAGTTCTTGAAGTGGTGGCCTAACTACGGCTACACTAGAAGAACAG
TATTTGGTATCTGCGCTCTGCTGAAGCCAGTTACCTTCGGAAAAAGAGTTGGTAGCTCTTGATCCGGCAA
ACAAACCACCGCTGGTAGCGGTGGTTTTTTTGTTTGCAAGCAGCAGATTACGCGCAGAAAAAAAGGATCT
CAAGAAGATCCTTTGATCTTTTCTACGGGGTCTGACGCTCAGTGGAACGAAAACTCACGTTAAGGGATTT
TGGTCATGAGATTATCAAAAAGGATCTTCACCTAGATCCTTTTAAATTAAAAATGAAGTTTTAAATCAAT
CTAAAGTATATATGAGTAAACTTGGTCTGACAGTTACCAATGCTTAATCAGTGAGGCACCTATCTCAGCG
ATCTGTCTATTTCGTTCATCCATAGTTGCCTGACTCCCCGTCGTGTAGATAACTACGATACGGGAGGGCT
TACCATCTGGCCCCAGTGCTGCAATGATACCGCGAGACCCACGCTCACCGGCTCCAGATTTATCAGCAAT
AAACCAGCCAGCCGGAAGGGCCGAGCGCAGAAGTGGTCCTGCAACTTTATCCGCCTCCATCCAGTCTATT
AATTGTTGCCGGGAAGCTAGAGTAAGTAGTTCGCCAGTTAATAGTTTGCGCAACGTTGTTGCCATTGCTA
CAGGCATCGTGGTGTCACGCTCGTCGTTTGGTATGGCTTCATTCAGCTCCGGTTCCCAACGATCAAGGCG
AGTTACATGATCCCCCATGTTGTGCAAAAAAGCGGTTAGCTCCTTCGGTCCTCCGATCGTTGTCAGAAGT
AAGTTGGCCGCAGTGTTATCACTCATGGTTATGGCAGCACTGCATAATTCTCTTACTGTCATGCCATCCG
TAAGATGCTTTTCTGTGACTGGTGAGTACTCAACCAAGTCATTCTGAGAATAGTGTATGCGGCGACCGAG
TTGCTCTTGCCCGGCGTCAATACGGGATAATACCGCGCCACATAGCAGAACTTTAAAAGTGCTCATCATT
GGAAAACGTTCTTCGGGGCGAAAACTCTCAAGGATCTTACCGCTGTTGAGATCCAGTTCGATGTAACCCA
CTCGTGCACCCAACTGATCTTCAGCATCTTTTACTTTCACCAGCGTTTCTGGGTGAGCAAAAACAGGAAG
GCAAAATGCCGCAAAAAAGGGAATAAGGGCGACACGGAAATGTTGAATACTCATACTCTTCCTTTTTCAA
TATTATTGAAGCATTTATCAGGGTTATTGTCTCATGAGCGGATACATATTTGAATGTATTTAGAAAAATA
AACAAATAGGGGTTCCGCGCACATTTCCCCGAAAAGTGCCACCTAAATTGTAAGCGTTAATATTTTGTTA
AAATTCGCGTTAAATTTTTGTTAAATCAGCTCATTTTTTAACCAATAGGCCGAAATCGGCAAAATCCCTT
ATAAATCAAAAGAATAGACCGAGATAGGGT
[37 nt withheld, positions 3601-3637]
AAAGAACGTGGACTCCAACGTCAAAGG
[49 nt withheld, positions 3665-3713]
T
[91 nt withheld, positions 3715-3805]
G
[124 nt withheld, positions 3807-3930]
CCCATTCGCCATTCAGGCTGCGCAACTGTTGGGAAGGGCGATCGGTGCGGGCCTCTTCGCTATTACGCCA
GCTGGCGAAAGGGGGATGTGCTGCAAGGCGATTAAGTTGGGTAACGCCAGGGTTTTCCCAGTCACGACGT
TGTAAAACGACGGCCAGTGAGCGCGCCTCGTTCATTCACGTTTTTGAACCCGTGGAGGACGGGCAGACTC
GCGGTGCAAATGTGTTTTACAGCGTGATGGAGCAGATGAAGATGCTCGACACGCTGCAGAACACGCAGCT
AGATTAACCCTAGAAAGATAATCATATTGTGACGTACGTTAAAGATAATCATGTGTAAAATTGACGCATG
TGTTTTATCGGTCTGTATATCGAGGTTTATTTATTAATTTGAATAGATATTAAGTTTTATTATATTTACA
CTTACATACTAATAATAAATTCAACAAACAATTTATTTATGTTTATTTATTTATTAAAAAAAACAAAAAC
TCAAAATTTCTTCTATAAAGTAACAAAACTTTTATGAGGGACAGCCCCCCCCCAAAGCCCCCAGGGATGT
AATTACGTCCCTCCCCCGCTAGGGGGCAGCAGCGAGCCGCCCGGGGCTCCGCTCCGGTCCGGCGCTCCCC
CCGCATCCCCGAGCCGGCAGCGTGCGGGGACAGCCCGGGCACGGGGAAGGTGGCACGGGATCGCTTTCCT
CTGAACGCTTCTCGCTGCTCTTTGAGCCTGCAGACACCTGGGGGGATACGGGGAAAAGGCCTCCACGGCC
AAGGATCTGCGATCGCTCCGGTGCCCGTCAGTGGGCAGAGCGCACATCGCCCACAGTCCCCGAGAAGTTG
GGGGGAGGGGTCGGCAATTGAACGGGTGCCTAGAGAAGGTGGCGCGGGGTAAACTGGGAAAGTGATGTCG
TGTACTGGCTCCGCCTTTTTCCCGAGGGTGGGGGAGAACCGTATATAAGTGCAGTAGTCGCCGTGAACGT
TCTTTTTCGCAACGGGTTTGCCGCCAGAACACAGCTGAAGCTTCGAGGGGCTCGCATCTCTCCTTCACGC
GCCCGCCGCCCTACCTGAGGCCGCCATCCACGCCGGTTGAGTCGCGTTCTGCCGCCTCCCGCCTGTGGTG
CCTCCTGAACTGCGTCCGCCGTCTAGGTAAGTTTAAAGCTCAGGTCGAGACCGGGCCTTTGTCCGGCGCT
CCCTTGGAGCCTACCTAGACTCAGCCGGCTCTCCACGCTTTGCCTGACCCTGCTTGCTCAACTCTACGTC
TTTGTTTCGTTTTCTGTTCTGCGCCGTTACAGATCCAAGCTGTGACCGGCGCCTACTCTAGCCATGGACT
ACAAAGACCATGACGGTGATTATAAAGATCATGACATCGATTACAAGGATGACGATGACAAGCTTGGCTC
CATGGCAGAAATCGGTACTGGCTTTCCATTCGACCCCCATTATGTGGAAGTCCTGGGCGAGCGCATGCAC
TACGTCGATGTTGGTCCGCGCGATGGCACCCCTGTGCTGTTCCTGCACGGTAACCCGACCTCCTCCTACG
TGTGGCGCAACATCATCCCGCATGTTGCACCGACCCATCGCTGCATTGCTCCAGACCTGATCGGTATGGG
CAAATCCGACAAACCAGACCTGGGTTATTTCTTCGACGACCACGTCCGCTTCATGGATGCCTTCATCGAA
GCCCTGGGTCTGGAAGAGGTCGTCCTGGTCATTCACGACTGGGGCTCCGCTCTGGGTTTCCACTGGGCCA
AGCGCAATCCAGAGCGCGTCAAAGGTATTGCATTTATGGAGTTCATCCGCCCTATCCCGACCTGGGACGA
ATGGCCAGAATTTGCCCGCGAGACCTTCCAGGCCTTCCGCACCACCGACGTCGGCCGCAAGCTGATCATC
GATCAGAACGTTTTTATCGAGGGTACGCTGCCGATGGGTGTCGTCCGCCCGCTGACTGAAGTCGAGATGG
ACCATTACCGCGAGCCGTTCCTGAATCCTGTTGACCGCGAGCCACTGTGGCGCTTCCCAAACGAGCTGCC
AATCGCCGGTGAGCCAGCGAACATCGTCGCGCTGGTCGAAGAATACATGGACTGGCTGCACCAGTCCCCT
GTCCCGAAGCTGCTGTTCTGGGGCACCCCAGGCGTTCTGATCCCACCGGCCGAAGCCGCTCGCCTGGCCA
AAAGCCTGCCTAACTGCAAGGCTGTGGACATCGGCCCGGGTCTGAATCTGCTGCAAGAAGACAACCCGGA
CCTGATCGGCAGCGAGATCGCGCGCTGGCTGTCGACGCTCGAGATTTCCGGCGAGCCAACCACTGAGGAT
CTGTACTTTCAGAGCGATAACTCTAGATCCATGCAGAGCCCCGTCTCTGTGCAGCTGGCCCCAGACAGCG
CTAGCACCATGGTGAACTGCACCATCAAGTCTGAGGAGAAGAAGGAGCCTTGCCACGAGGCTCCCCAAGG
TGCAGCCCCTGCAGTGGAGACCCAGCCTGGAGACCCGGCCCTGGCCTCTCAGGATGCCACCAACGCTAAA
GCTCCTCCTCAGGACTGTGCCTCACCAGAGAGCAGTGGGTCCCCAGAACCCAAGAGACCAGCAGCTTCCG
AGGCTGCTTCGGGAAGCCAGGAGCGCCTGGACTTCAACCGCAACTTACAGGAGGTTGTGCCAGCCATTGA
GAAGCTGCTGTCCAGTGACTGGAAGGAGAGGTTTCTGGGAAGAAGCAATGTGGAAGCTAAGGATGTCAAA
GGGACCCAAGAGAGCCTGGCTGAGAAGGAACTCCAGCTTTTGGTCATGATCCATCAGCTCTCTGCCCTTC
GGGACCAGCTCCTTACGGCCCACTCTGAGCAGAAGAACATGGCCGCCATGCTGTTTGAGAAGCAGCAGCA
ACAGATGGAACTGGCCAGGCAGCAGCAGGAGCAGATCGCCAAGCAGCAGCAGCAGCTGATTCAACAGCAG
CACAAGATCAACCTCCTGCAGCAGCAGATCCAGCAGGTTAACATGCCTTACGTCATGATCCCAGCCTTCC
CCCCAAGCCACCAGCCTTTGCCTGTCACTCCTGACTCCCAGCTGGCTTTACCTATTCAGCCCATTCCCTG
CAAGCCAGTGGAATACCCACTGCAGCTGCTGCACAGCCCGCCTGCCCCTGTGGTGAAGAGGTCGGGGGTG
GCCGCCCACCACCCCCTGCAGGAGCCCCCACAACCACTGAACCTCACAGCCAAGCCCAAGGTACCTGAGC
TGCCCAACACCTCCAGCTCTCCCAGCCTGAAGATGAACAGTTGTGGGCCTCGCCCCGCCAGCCATGGGGC
TCCCACAAGGGACCTGCAATCCAGCCCCCCCAGCCTGCCTCTGGGCTTCCTCGGTGAAGGGGACGCCGTC
ACCAAAGCCATCCAGGATGCCCGGCAGCTGCTGCACAGCCACAGTGGGGCTTTGGAAAACTCCCCCAATA
CCCCATTCCGGAAGGACCTCATCAGCCTGGACTCCTCCCCGGCCAAGGAGCGGCTGGAGGAGAGCTGTGT
GCATCCCCTGGAGGAAGCCATGCTGAGCTGTGACATGGATGGCTCCCGTCATTTTTCCGAGTCTCGGAAC
AGCAGCCACATCAAGAGACCCATGAATGCCTTCATGGTGTGGGCCAAGGATGAACGGAGGAAAATTCTCC
AGGCCTTCCCAGACATGCATAACTCCAGCATCAGCAAGATCCTTGGTTCTCGCTGGAAGTCCATGACCAA
CCAGGAGAAACAGCCGTACTACGAGGAGCAGGCCCGTCTGAGCCGGCAGCACCTGGAGAAATACCCTGAC
TATAAGTACAAGCCAAGGCCTAAGCGTACCTGTGTCGTGGAGGGCCGGCGGCTGCGAGTGGGCGAGTACA
AGGCCTTGATGAGGACACGGCGCCAGGGTGCTCGCCAAAGCTACACCATCCCCCCGCAGGCTGGCCAGGC
ACAGGTGAGCTCAGATATCCTGTTCCCTCGGGCAGCGGGCTTGCCCCTGGCACGTCCACTGGTGGAGCAC
TATGACCCCCAGGGCCTGGACCCCAACATGCCTGTCATCATCAATACCTGCAGTCTCCGGGAGGAAGGGG
AGGGCACAGATGACAGGCACTCGGTGGCCGATGGAGAGATGTACCGGTACAGCGAGGACGAGGACTCAGA
GGGTGACGAGAAGAGTGATGAGGAGCTGGTGGTACTCACAGACTGAGGCCGCGCCCCTCTCCCTCCCCCC
CCCCTAACGTTACTGGCCGAAGCCGCTTGGAATAAGGCCGGTGTGCGTTTGTCTATATGTTATTTTCCAC
CATATTGCCGTCTTTTGGCAATGTGAGGGCCCGGAAACCTGGCCCTGTCTTCTTGACGAGCATTCCTAGG
GGTCTTTCCCCTCTCGCCAAAGGAATGCAAGGTCTGTTGAATGTCGTGAAGGAAGCAGTTCCTCTGGAAG
CTTCTTGAAGACAAACAACGTCTGTAGCGACCCTTTGCAGGCAGCGGAACCCCCCACCTGGCGACAGGTG
CCTCTGCGGCCAAAAGCCACGTGTATAAGATACACCTGCAAAGGCGGCACAACCCCAGTGCCACGTTGTG
AGTTGGATAGTTGTGGAAAGAGTCAAATGGCTCTCCTCAAGCGTATTCAACAAGGGGCTGAAGGATGCCC
AGAAGGTACCCCATTGTATGGGATCTGATCTGGGGCCTCGGTGCACATGCTTTACATGTGTTTAGTCGAG
GTTAAAAAAACGTCTAGGCCCCCCGAACCACGGGGACGTGGTTTTCCTTTGAAAAACACGATAATACCTC
CGGAATGATTGAACAAGATGGATTGCACGCAGGTTCTCCGGCCGCTTGGGTGGAGAGGCTATTCGGCTAT
GACTGGGCACAACAGACAATCGGCTGCTCTGATGCCGCCGTGTTCCGGCTGTCAGCGCAGGGGCGCCCGG
TTCTTTTTGTCAAGACCGACCTGTCCGGTGCCCTGAATGAACTGCAGGACGAGGCAGCGCGGCTATCGTG
GCTGGCCGCGACGGGCGTTCCTTGCGCAGCTGTGCTCGACGTTGTCACTGAAGCGGGAAGGGACTGGCTG
CTATTGGGCGAAGTGCCGGGGCAGGATCTCCTGTCATCTCACCTTGCTCCTGCCGAGAAAGTATCCATCA
TGGCTGATGCAATGCGGCGGCTGCATACGCTTGATCCGGCTACCTGCCCATTCGACCACCAAGCGAAACA
TCGCATCGAGCGAGCACGTACTCGGATGGAAGCCGGTCTTGTCGATCAGGATGATCTGGACGAAGAGCAT
CAGGGGCTCGCGCCAGCCGAACTGTTCGCCAGGCTCAAGGCGCGCATGCCCGACGGCGAGGATCTCGTCG
TGACCCATGGCGATGCCTGCTTGCCGAATATCATGGTGGAAAATGGCCGCTTTTCTGGATTCATCGACTG
TGGCCGGCTGGGTGTGGCGGACCGCTATCAGGACATAGCGTTGGCTACCCGTGATATTGCTGAAGAGCTT
GGCGGCGAATGGGCTGACCGCTTCCTCGTGCTTTACGGTATCGCCGCTCCCGATTCGCAGCGCATCGCCT
TCTATCGCCTTCTTGACGAGTTCTTCTGAGTCGACAATCAACCTCTGGATTACAAAATTTGTGAAAGATT
GACTGGTATTCTTAACTATGTTGCTCCTTTTACGCTATGTGGATACGCTGCTTTAATGCCTTTGTATCAT
GCGTTAACTAAACTTGTTTATTGCAGCTTATAATGGTTACAAATAAAGCAATAGCATCACAAATTTCACA
AATAAAGCATTTTTTTCACTGCATTCT
Features (pLannotate 1.2.2; 22 found; start..end, strand, type, name):
     53..145     +  ncRNA          G-CSF SLDE: Accession: RF00183 - G-CSF factor stem-loop destabilising element (SLDE)
    842..1309    +  CDS            B (fragment): PORTL_LAMBD - Experimental evidence at protein level: Swiss-Prot protein existence level 1. Forms the portal vertex of the capsid (PubMed:6228056, PubMed:6232391). This portal plays critical roles in head assembly, genome packaging, neck/tail attachment, and genome ejection (Probable). The portal protein multimerizes as a single ring-shaped homododecamer arranged around a central channel (PubMed:6232391). Binds to the terminase subunits to form the packaging machine (PubMed:7799432). From Escherichia phage lambda (Bacteriophage lambda).
   1347..1363    -  protein_bind   lac operator: The lac repressor binds to the lac operator to inhibit transcription in E. coli. This inhibition can be relieved by adding lactose or isopropyl-β-D-thiogalactopyranoside (IPTG). lac repressor encoded by lacI
   1371..1401    -  promoter       lac promoter: promoter for the E. coli lac operon
   1416..1437    -  protein_bind   CAP binding site: CAP binding activates transcription in the presence of cAMP. E. coli catabolite activator protein
   1450..1542    -  CDS            lacI (fragment): lac repressor; lacI; The lac repressor binds to the lac operator to inhibit transcription in E. coli. This inhibition can be relieved by adding lactose or isopropyl-β-D-thiogalactopyranoside (IPTG).
   1725..2313    -  rep_origin     ori: high-copy-number ColE1/pMB1/pBR322/pUC origin of replication
   2484..3344    -  CDS            AmpR: β-lactamase; bla; confers resistance to ampicillin, carbenicillin, and related antibiotics
   3345..3449    -  promoter       AmpR promoter: bla
   3502..3930    -  rep_origin     f1 ori (sequence partly withheld): f1 bacteriophage origin of replication; arrow indicates direction of (+) strand synthesis
   3935..4090    -  CDS            lacZα (fragment): LacZα fragment of β-galactosidase; lacZ fragment
   4092..4211    +  CDS            B (fragment): PORTL_LAMBD - Experimental evidence at protein level: Swiss-Prot protein existence level 1. Forms the portal vertex of the capsid (PubMed:6228056, PubMed:6232391). This portal plays critical roles in head assembly, genome packaging, neck/tail attachment, and genome ejection (Probable). The portal protein multimerizes as a single ring-shaped homododecamer arranged around a central channel (PubMed:6232391). Binds to the terminase subunits to form the packaging machine (PubMed:7799432). From Escherichia phage lambda (Bacteriophage lambda).
   4733..4944    +  promoter       EF-1α core promoter: core promoter for human elongation factor EF-1α
   4957..5225    +  LTR            5' LTR (truncated): truncated 5' long terminal repeat (LTR) from human T-cell leukemia virus (HTLV) type 1
   5257..5322    +  CDS            3xFLAG: three tandem FLAG® epitope tags, followed by an enterokinase cleavage site
   5332..6222    +  CDS            HaloTag®: modified bacterial dehalogenase that forms covalent bonds with chloroalkane derivatives
   6235..6255    +  CDS            TEV site: tobacco etch virus (TEV) protease recognition and cleavage site
   6268..8103    +  CDS            Sox13: SOX13_MOUSE - Also known as Sox-13. Experimental evidence at protein level: Swiss-Prot protein existence level 1. Transcription factor that binds to DNA at the consensus sequence 5'-AACAAT-3' (PubMed:9524265, PubMed:9421502). Binds to the proximal promoter region of the myelin protein MPZ gene, and may thereby be involved in the differentiation of oligodendroglia in the developing spinal tube (PubMed:26525805). Binds to the gene promoter of MBP and acts as a transcriptional repressor (PubMed:26525805). Binds to and modifies the activity of TCF7/TCF1, thereby inhibiting transcription and modula
   8114..8686    +  misc_feature   IRES: internal ribosome entry site (IRES) of the encephalomyocarditis virus (EMCV)
   8695..9489    +  CDS            NeoR/KanR: aminoglycoside phosphotransferase from Tn5; aph(3')-II (or nptII); confers resistance to neomycin, kanamycin, and G418 (Geneticin®)
   9496..9602    +  misc_feature   WPRE (fragment): woodchuck hepatitis virus posttranscriptional regulatory element
   9611..35      +  polyA_signal   SV40 poly(A) signal (across the origin): SV40 polyadenylation signal
