>Addgene plasmid #200194 | Halo-Sox13 Sequencing Result | analyzer sequence | sequence record 393099
AGTTGTGGTTTGTCCAAACTCATCAATGTATCTTATCATGTCTGGAATTGACTCAAATGATGTCAATTAG
TCTATCAGAAGCTCATCTGGTCTCCCTTCCGGGGGACAAGACATCCCTGTTTAATATTTAAACAGCAGTG
TTCCCAAACTGGGTTCTTATATCCCTTGCTCTGGTCAACCAGGTTGCAGGGTTTCCTGTCCTCACAGGAA
CGAAGTCCCTAAAGAAACAGTGGCAGCCAGGTTTAGCCCCGGAATTGACTGGATTCCTTTTTTAGGGCCC
ATTGGTATGGCTTTTTCCCCGTATCCCCCCAGGTGTCTGCAGGCTCAAAGAGCAGCGAGAAGCGTTCAGA
GGAAAGCGATCCCGTGCCACCTTCCCCGTGCCCGGGCTGTCCCCGCACGCTGCCGGCTCGGGGATGCGGG
GGGAGCGCCGGACCGGAGCGGAGCCCCGGGCGGCTCGCTGCTGCCCCCTAGCGGGGGAGGGACGTAATTA
CATCCCTGGGGGCTTTGGGGGGGGGCTGTCCCTGATATCTATAACAAGAAAATATATATATAATAAGTTA
TCACGTAAGTAGAACATGAAATAACAATATAATTATCGTATGAGTTAAATCTTAAAAGTCACGTAAAAGA
TAATCATGCGTCATTTTGACTCACGCGGTCGTTATAGTTCAAAATCAGTGACACTTACCGCATTGACAAG
CACGCCTCACGGGAGCTCCAAGCGGCGACTGAGATGTCCTAAATGCACAGCGACGGATTCGCGCTATTTA
GAAAGAGAGAGCAATATTTCAAGAATGCATGCGTCAATTTTACGCAGACTATCTTTCTAGGGTTAATCTA
GCTGCATCAGGATCATATCGTCGGGTCTTTTTTCCGGCTCAGTCATCGCCCAAGCTGGCGCTATCTGGGC
ATCGGGGAGGAAGAAGCCCGTGCCTTTTCCCGCGAGGTTGAAGCGGCATGGAAAGAGTTTGCCGAGGATG
ACTGCTGCTGCATTGACGTTGAGCGAAAACGCACGTTTACCATGATGATTCGGGAAGGTGTGGCCATGCA
CGCCTTTAACGGTGAACTGTTCGTTCAGGCCACCTGGGATACCAGTTCGTCGCGGCTTTTCCGGACACAG
TTCCGGATGGTCAGCCCGAAGCGCATCAGCAACCCGAACAATACCGGCGACAGCCGGAACTGCCGTGCCG
GTGTGCAGATTAATGACAGCGGTGCGGCGCTGGGATATTACGTCAGCGAGGACGGGTATCCTGGCTGGAT
GCCGCAGAAATGGACATGGATACCCCGTGAGTTACCCGGCGGGCGCGCTTGGCGTAATCATGGTCATAGC
TGTTTCCTGTGTGAAATTGTTATCCGCTCACAATTCCACACAACATACGAGCCGGAAGCATAAAGTGTAA
AGCCTGGGGTGCCTAATGAGTGAGCTAACTCACATTAATTGCGTTGCGCTCACTGCCCGCTTTCCAGTCG
GGAAACCTGTCGTGCCAGCTGCATTAATGAATCGGCCAACGCGCGGGGAGAGGCGGTTTGCGTATTGGGC
GCTCTTCCGCTTCCTCGCTCACTGACTCGCTGCGCTCGGTCGTTCGGCTGCGGCGAGCGGTATCAGCTCA
CTCAAAGGCGGTAATACGGTTATCCACAGAATCAGGGGATAACGCAGGAAAGAACATGTGAGCAAAAGGC
CAGCAAAAGGCCAGGAACCGTAAAAAGGCCGCGTTGCTGGCGTTTTTCCATAGGCTCCGCCCCCCTGACG
AGCATCACAAAAATCGACGCTCAAGTCAGAGGTGGCGAAACCCGACAGGACTATAAAGATACCAGGCGTT
TCCCCCTGGAAGCTCCCTCGTGCGCTCTCCTGTTCCGACCCTGCCGCTTACCGGATACCTGTCCGCCTTT
CTCCCTTCGGGAAGCGTGGCGCTTTCTCATAGCTCACGCTGTAGGTATCTCAGTTCGGTGTAGGTCGTTC
GCTCCAAGCTGGGCTGTGTGCACGAACCCCCCGTTCAGCCCGACCGCTGCGCCTTATCCGGTAACTATCG
TCTTGAGTCCAACCCGGTAAGACACGACTTATCGCCACTGGCAGCAGCCACTGGTAACAGGATTAGCAGA
GCGAGGTATGTAGGCGGTGCTACAGAGTTCTTGAAGTGGTGGCCTAACTACGGCTACACTAGAAGAACAG
TATTTGGTATCTGCGCTCTGCTGAAGCCAGTTACCTTCGGAAAAAGAGTTGGTAGCTCTTGATCCGGCAA
ACAAACCACCGCTGGTAGCGGTGGTTTTTTTGTTTGCAAGCAGCAGATTACGCGCAGAAAAAAAGGATCT
CAAGAAGATCCTTTGATCTTTTCTACGGGGTCTGACGCTCAGTGGAACGAAAACTCACGTTAAGGGATTT
TGGTCATGAGATTATCAAAAAGGATCTTCACCTAGATCCTTTTAAATTAAAAATGAAGTTTTAAATCAAT
CTAAAGTATATATGAGTAAACTTGGTCTGACAGTTACCAATGCTTAATCAGTGAGGCACCTATCTCAGCG
ATCTGTCTATTTCGTTCATCCATAGTTGCCTGACTCCCCGTCGTGTAGATAACTACGATACGGGAGGGCT
TACCATCTGGCCCCAGTGCTGCAATGATACCGCGAGACCCACGCTCACCGGCTCCAGATTTATCAGCAAT
AAACCAGCCAGCCGGAAGGGCCGAGCGCAGAAGTGGTCCTGCAACTTTATCCGCCTCCATCCAGTCTATT
AATTGTTGCCGGGAAGCTAGAGTAAGTAGTTCGCCAGTTAATAGTTTGCGCAACGTTGTTGCCATTGCTA
CAGGCATCGTGGTGTCACGCTCGTCGTTTGGTATGGCTTCATTCAGCTCCGGTTCCCAACGATCAAGGCG
AGTTACATGATCCCCCATGTTGTGCAAAAAAGCGGTTAGCTCCTTCGGTCCTCCGATCGTTGTCAGAAGT
AAGTTGGCCGCAGTGTTATCACTCATGGTTATGGCAGCACTGCATAATTCTCTTACTGTCATGCCATCCG
TAAGATGCTTTTCTGTGACTGGTGAGTACTCAACCAAGTCATTCTGAGAATAGTGTATGCGGCGACCGAG
TTGCTCTTGCCCGGCGTCAATACGGGATAATACCGCGCCACATAGCAGAACTTTAAAAGTGCTCATCATT
GGAAAACGTTCTTCGGGGCGAAAACTCTCAAGGATCTTACCGCTGTTGAGATCCAGTTCGATGTAACCCA
CTCGTGCACCCAACTGATCTTCAGCATCTTTTACTTTCACCAGCGTTTCTGGGTGAGCAAAAACAGGAAG
GCAAAATGCCGCAAAAAAGGGAATAAGGGCGACACGGAAATGTTGAATACTCATACTCTTCCTTTTTCAA
TATTATTGAAGCATTTATCAGGGTTATTGTCTCATGAGCGGATACATATTTGAATGTATTTAGAAAAATA
AACAAATAGGGGTTCCGCGCACATTTCCCCGAAAAGTGCCACCTAAATTGTAAGCGTTAATATTTTGTTA
AAATTCGCGTTAAATTTTTGTTAAATCAGCTCATTTTTTAACCAATAGGCCGAAATCGGCAAAATCCCTT
ATAAATCAAAAGAATAGACCGAGATAGGGT
[37 nt withheld, positions 3601-3637]
AAAGAACGTGGACTCCAACGTCAAAGG
[49 nt withheld, positions 3665-3713]
T
[91 nt withheld, positions 3715-3805]
G
[124 nt withheld, positions 3807-3930]
CCCATTCGCCATTCAGGCTGCGCAACTGTTGGGAAGGGCGATCGGTGCGGGCCTCTTCGCTATTACGCCA
GCTGGCGAAAGGGGGATGTGCTGCAAGGCGATTAAGTTGGGTAACGCCAGGGTTTTCCCAGTCACGACGT
TGTAAAACGACGGCCAGTGAGCGCGCCTCGTTCATTCACGTTTTTGAACCCGTGGAGGACGGGCAGACTC
GCGGTGCAAATGTGTTTTACAGCGTGATGGAGCAGATGAAGATGCTCGACACGCTGCAGAACACGCAGCT
AGATTAACCCTAGAAAGATAATCATATTGTGACGTACGTTAAAGATAATCATGTGTAAAATTGACGCATG
TGTTTTATCGGTCTGTATATCGAGGTTTATTTATTAATTTGAATAGATATTAAGTTTTATTATATTTACA
CTTACATACTAATAATAAATTCAACAAACAATTTATTTATGTTTATTTATTTATTAAAAAAAACAAAAAC
TCAAAATTTCTTCTATAAAGTAACAAAACTTTTATGAGGGACAGCCCCCCCCCAAAGCCCCCAGGGATGT
AATTACGTCCCTCCCCCGCTAGGGGGCAGCAGCGAGCCGCCCGGGGCTCCGCTCCGGTCCGGCGCTCCCC
CCGCATCCCCGAGCCGGCAGCGTGCGGGGACAGCCCGGGCACGGGGAAGGTGGCACGGGATCGCTTTCCT
CTGAACGCTTCTCGCTGCTCTTTGAGCCTGCAGACACCTGGGGGGATACGGGGAAAAGGCCTCCACGGCC
AAGGATCTGCGATCGCTCCGGTGCCCGTCAGTGGGCAGAGCGCACATCGCCCACAGTCCCCGAGAAGTTG
GGGGGAGGGGTCGGCAATTGAACGGGTGCCTAGAGAAGGTGGCGCGGGGTAAACTGGGAAAGTGATGTCG
TGTACTGGCTCCGCCTTTTTCCCGAGGGTGGGGGAGAACCGTATATAAGTGCAGTAGTCGCCGTGAACGT
TCTTTTTCGCAACGGGTTTGCCGCCAGAACACAGCTGAAGCTTCGAGGGGCTCGCATCTCTCCTTCACGC
GCCCGCCGCCCTACCTGAGGCCGCCATCCACGCCGGTTGAGTCGCGTTCTGCCGCCTCCCGCCTGTGGTG
CCTCCTGAACTGCGTCCGCCGTCTAGGTAAGTTTAAAGCTCAGGTCGAGACCGGGCCTTTGTCCGGCGCT
CCCTTGGAGCCTACCTAGACTCAGCCGGCTCTCCACGCTTTGCCTGACCCTGCTTGCTCAACTCTACGTC
TTTGTTTCGTTTTCTGTTCTGCGCCGTTACAGATCCAAGCTGTGACCGGCGCCTACTCTAGAGCTAGCGC
TACCGGTCGCCACCATGGATTACAAGGATGACGATGACAAGCTAGGCTCCATGGCAGAAATCGGTACTGG
CTTTCCATTCGACCCCCATTATGTGGAAGTCCTGGGCGAGCGCATGCACTACGTCGATGTTGGTCCGCGC
GATGGCACCCCTGTGCTGTTCCTGCACGGTAACCCGACCTCCTCCTACGTGTGGCGCAACATCATCCCGC
ATGTTGCACCGACCCATCGCTGCATTGCTCCAGACCTGATCGGTATGGGCAAATCCGACAAACCAGACCT
GGGTTATTTCTTCGACGACCACGTCCGCTTCATGGATGCCTTCATCGAAGCCCTGGGTCTGGAAGAGGTC
GTCCTGGTCATTCACGACTGGGGCTCCGCTCTGGGTTTCCACTGGGCCAAGCGCAATCCAGAGCGCGTCA
AAGGTATTGCATTTATGGAGTTCATCCGCCCTATCCCGACCTGGGACGAATGGCCAGAATTTGCCCGCGA
GACCTTCCAGGCCTTCCGCACCACCGACGTCGGCCGCAAGCTGATCATCGATCAGAACGTTTTTATCGAG
GGTACGCTGCCGATGGGTGTCGTCCGCCCGCTGACTGAAGTCGAGATGGACCATTACCGCGAGCCGTTCC
TGAATCCTGTTGACCGCGAGCCACTGTGGCGCTTCCCAAACGAGCTGCCAATCGCCGGTGAGCCAGCGAA
CATCGTCGCGCTGGTCGAAGAATACATGGACTGGCTGCACCAGTCCCCTGTCCCGAAGCTGCTGTTCTGG
GGCACCCCAGGCGTTCTGATCCCACCGGCCGAAGCCGCTCGCCTGGCCAAAAGCCTGCCTAACTGCAAGG
CTGTGGACATCGGCCCGGGTCTGAATCTGCTGCAAGAAGACAACCCGGACCTGATCGGCAGCGAGATCGC
GCGCTGGCTGTCGACGCTCGAGATTTCCGGCGAGCCAACCACTGAGGATCTGTACTTTCAGAGCGATAAC
TCTAGGTCCATGCAGAGCCCCGTCTCTGTGCAGCTGGCCCCAGACAGCGCTAGCACCATGGTGAACTGCA
CCATCAAGTCTGAGGAGAAGAAGGAGCCTTGCCACGAGGCTCCCCAAGGTGCAGCCCCTGCAGTGGAGAC
CCAGCCTGGAGACCCGGCCCTGGCCTCTCAGGATGCCACCAACGCTAAAGCTCCTCCTCAGGACTGTGCC
TCACCAGAGAGCAGTGGGTCCCCAGAACCCAAGAGACCAGCAGCTTCCGAGGCTGCTTCGGGAAGCCAGG
AGCGCCTGGACTTCAACCGCAACTTACAGGAGGTTGTGCCAGCCATTGAGAAGCTGCTGTCCAGTGACTG
GAAGGAGAGGTTTCTGGGAAGAAGCAATGTGGAAGCTAAGGATGTCAAAGGGACCCAAGAGAGCCTGGCT
GAGAAGGAACTCCAGCTTTTGGTCATGATCCATCAGCTCTCTGCCCTTCGGGACCAGCTCCTTACGGCCC
ACTCTGAGCAGAGGAACATGGCCGCCATGCTGTTTGAGAAGCAGCAGCAACAGATGGAACTGGCCAGGCA
GCAGCAGGAGCAGATCGCCAAGCAGCACCAGCAGCTGATTCAACAGCAGCACAAGATCAACCTCCTGCAG
CAGCAGATCCAGGTTAACATGCCTTACGTCATGATCCCAGCCTTCCCCCCAAGCCACCAGCCTTTGCCTG
TCACTCCTGACTCCCAGCTGGCTTTACCTATTCAGCCCATTCCCTGCAAGCCAGTGGAATACCCACTGCA
GCTGCTGCACAGCCCGCCTGCCCCTGTGGTGAAGAGGTCGGGGGTGGCCGCCCACCACCCCCTGCAGGAG
CCCCCACAACCACTGGACCTCACAGCCAAGCCCAAGGTACCTGAGCTGCCCAACACCTCCAGCTCTCCCA
GCCTGAAGATGAACAGTTGTGGGCCTCGCCCCGCCAGCCATGGGGCTCCCACAAGGGACCTGCAATCCAG
CCCCCCCAGCCTGCCTCTGGGCTTCCTCGGTGAAGGGGACGCCGTCACCAAAGCCATCCAGGATGCCCGG
CAGCTGCTGCACAGCCACAGTGGGGCTTTGGAAAACTCCCCCAATACCCCATTCCGGAAGGACCTCATCA
GCCTGGACTCCTCCCCGGCCAAGGAGCGGCTGGAGGAGAGCTGTGTGCATCCCCTGGAGGAAGCCATGCT
GAGCTGTGACATGGATGGCTCCCGTCATTTTTCCGAGTCTCGGAACAGCAGCCACATCAAGAGACCCATG
AATGCCTTCATGGTGTGGGCCAAGGATGAACGGAGGAAAATTCTCCAGGCCTTCCCAGACATGCATAACT
CCAGCATCAGCAAGATCCTTGGTTCTCGCTGGAAGTCCATGACCAACCAGGAGAAACAGCCGTACTACGA
GGAGCAGGCCCGTCTGAGCCGGCAGCACCTGGAGAAATACCCTGACTATAAGTACAAGCCAAGGCCTAAG
CGTACCTGTGTCGTGGAGGGCCGGCGGCTGCGAGTGGGCGAGTACAAGGCCTTGATGAGGACACGGCGCC
GGGGTGCTCGCCAAAGCTACACCATCCCCCCGCAGGCTGGCCAGGCACAGGTGAGCTCAGATATCCTGTT
CCCTCGGGCAGCGGGCTTGCCCCTGGCACGTCCACTGGTGGAGCACTATGACCCCCAGGGCCTGGACCCC
AACATGCCTGTCATCATCAATACCTGCAGTCTCCGGGAGGAAGGGGAGGGCACAGATGACAGGCACTCGG
TGGCCGATGGAGAGATGTACCGGTACAGCGAGGACGAGGACTCAGAGGGTGACGAGAAGAGTGATGAGGA
GCTGGTGGTACTCACAGACTGAGGCCGCGCCCCTCTCCCTCCCCCCCCCCTAACGTTACTGGCCGAAGCC
GCTTGGAATAAGGCCGGTGTGCGTTTGTCTATATGTTATTTTCCACCATATTGCCGTCTTTTGGCAATGT
GAGGGCCCGGAAACCTGGCCCTGTCTTCTTGACGAGCATTCCTAGGGGTCTTTCCCCTCTCGCCAAAGGA
ATGCAAGGTCTGTTGAATGTCGTGAAGGAAGCAGTTCCTCTGGAAGCTTCTTGAAGACAAACAACGTCTG
TAGCGACCCTTTGCAGGCAGCGGAACCCCCCACCTGGCGACAGGTGCCTCTGCGGCCAAAAGCCACGTGT
ATAAGATACACCTGCAAAGGCGGCACAACCCCAGTGCCACGTTGTGAGTTGGATAGTTGTGGAAAGAGTC
AAATGGCTCTCCTCAAGCGTATTCAACAAGGGGCTGAAGGATGCCCAGAAGGTACCCCATTGTATGGGAT
CTGATCTGGGGCCTCGGTGCACATGCTTTACATGTGTTTAGTCGAGGTTAAAAAAACGTCTAGGCCCCCC
GAACCACGGGGACGTGGTTTTCCTTTGAAAAACACGATAATACCTCCGGAATGATTGAACAAGATGGATT
GCACGCAGGTTCTCCGGCCGCTTGGGTGGAGAGGCTATTCGGCTATGACTGGGCACAACAGACAATCGGC
TGCTCTGATGCCGCCGTGTTCCGGCTGTCAGCGCAGGGGCGCCCGGTTCTTTTTGTCAAGACCGACCTGT
CCGGTGCCCTGAATGAACTGCAGGACGAGGCAGCGCGGCTATCGTGGCTGGCCGCGACGGGCGTTCCTTG
CGCAGCTGTGCTCGACGTTGTCACTGAAGCGGGAAGGGACTGGCTGCTATTGGGCGAAGTGCCGGGGCAG
GATCTCCTGTCATCTCACCTTGCTCCTGCCGAGAAAGTATCCATCATGGCTGATGCAATGCGGCGGCTGC
ATACGCTTGATCCGGCTACCTGCCCATTCGACCACCAAGCGAAACATCGCATCGAGCGAGCACGTACTCG
GATGGAAGCCGGTCTTGTCGATCAGGATGATCTGGACGAAGAGCATCAGGGGCTCGCGCCAGCCGAACTG
TTCGCCAGGCTCAAGGCGCGCATGCCCGACGGCGAGGATCTCGTCGTGACCCATGGCGATGCCTGCTTGC
CGAATATCATGGTGGAAAATGGCCGCTTTTCTGGATTCATCGACTGTGGCCGGCTGGGTGTGGCGGACCG
CTATCAGGACATAGCGTTGGCTACCCGTGATATTGCTGAAGAGCTTGGCGGCGAATGGGCTGACCGCTTC
CTCGTGCTTTACGGTATCGCCGCTCCCGATTCGCAGCGCATCGCCTTCTATCGCCTTCTTGACGAGTTCT
TCTGAGTCGACAATCAACCTCTGGATTACAAAATTTGTGAAAGATTGACTGGTATTCTTAACTATGTTGC
TCCTTTTACGCTATGTGGATACGCTGCTTTAATGCCTTTGTATCATGCGTTAACTAAACTTGTTTATTGC
AGCTTATAATGGTTACAAATAAAGCAATAGCATCACAAATTTCACAAATAAAGCATTTTTTTCACTGCAT
TCT
Features (pLannotate 1.2.2; 22 found; start..end, strand, type, name):
     53..145     +  ncRNA          G-CSF SLDE: Accession: RF00183 - G-CSF factor stem-loop destabilising element (SLDE)
    842..1309    +  CDS            B (fragment): PORTL_LAMBD - Experimental evidence at protein level: Swiss-Prot protein existence level 1. Forms the portal vertex of the capsid (PubMed:6228056, PubMed:6232391). This portal plays critical roles in head assembly, genome packaging, neck/tail attachment, and genome ejection (Probable). The portal protein multimerizes as a single ring-shaped homododecamer arranged around a central channel (PubMed:6232391). Binds to the terminase subunits to form the packaging machine (PubMed:7799432). From Escherichia phage lambda (Bacteriophage lambda).
   1347..1363    -  protein_bind   lac operator: The lac repressor binds to the lac operator to inhibit transcription in E. coli. This inhibition can be relieved by adding lactose or isopropyl-β-D-thiogalactopyranoside (IPTG). lac repressor encoded by lacI
   1371..1401    -  promoter       lac promoter: promoter for the E. coli lac operon
   1416..1437    -  protein_bind   CAP binding site: CAP binding activates transcription in the presence of cAMP. E. coli catabolite activator protein
   1450..1542    -  CDS            lacI (fragment): lac repressor; lacI; The lac repressor binds to the lac operator to inhibit transcription in E. coli. This inhibition can be relieved by adding lactose or isopropyl-β-D-thiogalactopyranoside (IPTG).
   1725..2313    -  rep_origin     ori: high-copy-number ColE1/pMB1/pBR322/pUC origin of replication
   2484..3344    -  CDS            AmpR: β-lactamase; bla; confers resistance to ampicillin, carbenicillin, and related antibiotics
   3345..3449    -  promoter       AmpR promoter: bla
   3502..3930    -  rep_origin     f1 ori (sequence partly withheld): f1 bacteriophage origin of replication; arrow indicates direction of (+) strand synthesis
   3935..4090    -  CDS            lacZα (fragment): LacZα fragment of β-galactosidase; lacZ fragment
   4092..4211    +  CDS            B (fragment): PORTL_LAMBD - Experimental evidence at protein level: Swiss-Prot protein existence level 1. Forms the portal vertex of the capsid (PubMed:6228056, PubMed:6232391). This portal plays critical roles in head assembly, genome packaging, neck/tail attachment, and genome ejection (Probable). The portal protein multimerizes as a single ring-shaped homododecamer arranged around a central channel (PubMed:6232391). Binds to the terminase subunits to form the packaging machine (PubMed:7799432). From Escherichia phage lambda (Bacteriophage lambda).
   4733..4944    +  promoter       EF-1α core promoter: core promoter for human elongation factor EF-1α
   4957..5225    +  LTR            5' LTR (truncated): truncated 5' long terminal repeat (LTR) from human T-cell leukemia virus (HTLV) type 1
   5278..5301    +  CDS            FLAG: FLAG® epitope tag, followed by an enterokinase cleavage site
   5311..6201    +  CDS            HaloTag®: modified bacterial dehalogenase that forms covalent bonds with chloroalkane derivatives
   6214..6234    +  CDS            TEV site: tobacco etch virus (TEV) protease recognition and cleavage site
   6247..8079    +  CDS            Sox13: SOX13_MOUSE - Also known as Sox-13. Experimental evidence at protein level: Swiss-Prot protein existence level 1. Transcription factor that binds to DNA at the consensus sequence 5'-AACAAT-3' (PubMed:9524265, PubMed:9421502). Binds to the proximal promoter region of the myelin protein MPZ gene, and may thereby be involved in the differentiation of oligodendroglia in the developing spinal tube (PubMed:26525805). Binds to the gene promoter of MBP and acts as a transcriptional repressor (PubMed:26525805). Binds to and modifies the activity of TCF7/TCF1, thereby inhibiting transcription and modula
   8090..8662    +  misc_feature   IRES: internal ribosome entry site (IRES) of the encephalomyocarditis virus (EMCV)
   8671..9465    +  CDS            NeoR/KanR: aminoglycoside phosphotransferase from Tn5; aph(3')-II (or nptII); confers resistance to neomycin, kanamycin, and G418 (Geneticin®)
   9472..9578    +  misc_feature   WPRE (fragment): woodchuck hepatitis virus posttranscriptional regulatory element
   9587..35      +  polyA_signal   SV40 poly(A) signal (across the origin): SV40 polyadenylation signal
