[The description below was written by a language model from this plasmid's Addgene catalogue record and pLannotate feature annotations shown in this document.]
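Description:
Halo-Sox13 is a mammalian expression plasmid built on the 3X-Flag-Halo-TEV backbone for producing full-length, unmutated mouse Sox13 as an N-terminally HaloTag-fused protein. In bacteria it is maintained as a high-copy plasmid through a ColE1/pUC-type origin and selected with ampicillin via the β-lactamase gene. An f1 origin and remnants of lac/lacZα cloning-vector sequence are also annotated. Short matches to a lambda phage portal protein gene flank the backbone and expression regions; these appear to be non-functional filler sequence, though the record does not explain them.

The expression cassette is driven by a composite promoter consisting of the human EF-1α core promoter followed by a truncated HTLV-1 5' LTR segment, an arrangement commonly used to boost expression. The open reading frame runs from a FLAG epitope through HaloTag and a TEV protease cleavage site into the Sox13 coding sequence. HaloTag binds chloroalkane ligands covalently, allowing fluorescent labelling in live or fixed cells. The FLAG epitope supports immunodetection or purification, and the TEV site allows the tags to be removed. Downstream, an EMCV IRES links a NeoR/KanR gene to the same transcript, so G418 selection enriches for cells expressing the fusion. A WPRE fragment and an SV40 polyadenylation signal finish the unit.

The two sequence records agree in overall architecture but differ slightly in length. One annotates a 3xFLAG tag and the other only a single FLAG, so the exact epitope copy number is uncertain. The associated publication title, on transcription factor interaction with mitotic chromosomes, suggests use in imaging Sox13 behaviour in cells.
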