Addgene plasmid #200194: Halo-Sox13
Purpose: Expression of full length Sox13
Depositing lab: Sheila Teves. Depositing organization: University of British Columbia. Publication: Heat shock transcription factors demonstrate a distinct mode of interaction with mitotic chromosomes. Price RM, Budzynski MA, Shen J, Mitchell JE, Kwan JZJ, Teves SS. Nucleic Acids Res. 2023 Apr 28:gkad304. doi: 10.1093/nar/gkad304. PubMed 37114996.
Backbone
  Vector backbone: 3X-Flag-Halo-TEV
  Vector type: Mammalian Expression
Growth in bacteria
  Bacterial resistance: Ampicillin, 100 μg/mL
  Growth temperature: 37°C
  Growth strain: DH5alpha
  Copy number: High Copy
Gene/Insert
  Gene/Insert name: Halo-Sox13
  Species: M. musculus (mouse)
  Mutation: None
  Entrez Gene: Sox13 (a.k.a. Sox-13)
  Promoter: EF_1alpha
  Tag / fusion protein: Halo (N terminal on insert)
  Cloning method: Gibson Cloning
Terms and licenses: Academic/Nonprofit Terms; Industry Terms: Not Available to Industry
Depositor comments: Please visit https://www.biorxiv.org/content/10.1101/2022.10.05.511012v1 for bioRxiv preprint.
How to cite: Halo-Sox13 was a gift from Sheila Teves (Addgene plasmid # 200194 ; http://n2t.net/addgene:200194 ; RRID:Addgene_200194)
